>Addgene plasmid #217387 | pYH80 | addgene full sequence | sequence record 429299 | Addgene NGS Result
GTTTGACAGCTTATCATCGACTGCACGGTGCACCAATGCTTCTGGCGTCAGGCAGCCATCGGAAGCTGTG
GTATGGCTGTGCAGGTCGTAAATCACTGCATAATTCGTGTCGCTCAAGGCGCACTCCCGTTCTGGATAAT
GTTTTTTGCGCCGACATCATAACGGTTCTGGCAAATATTCTGAAATGAGCTGTTGACAATTAATCATCCG
GCTCGTATAATGTGTGGAATTGTGAGCGGATAACAATTTCACACAGGAAACAGACCATGGCAGTGAGCAA
GGGCGAGGAGGATAACATGGCCATCATCAAGGAGTTCATGCGCTTCAAGGTGCACATGGAGGGCTCCGTG
AACGGCCACGAGTTCGAGATCGAGGGCGAGGGCGAGGGCCGCCCCTACGAGGGCACCCAGACCGCCAAGC
TGAAGGTGACCAAGGGTGGCCCCCTGCCCTTCGCCTGGGACATCCTGTCCCCTCAGTTCATGTACGGCTC
CAAGGCCTACGTGAAGCACCCCGCCGACATCCCCGACTACTTGAAGCTGTCCTTCCCCGAGGGCTTCAAG
TGGGAGCGCGTGATGAACTTCGAGGACGGCGGCGTGGTGACCGTGACCCAGGACTCCTCCCTGCAGGACG
GCGAGTTCATCTACAAGGTGAAGCTGCGCGGCACCAACTTCCCCTCCGACGGCCCCGTAATGCAGAAGAA
GACCATGGGCTGGGAGGCCTCCTCCGAGCGGATGTACCCCGAGGACGGCGCCCTGAAGGGCGAGATCAAG
CAGAGGCTGAAGCTGAAGGACGGCGGCCACTACGACGCTGAGGTCAAGACCACCTACAAGGCCAAGAAGC
CCGTGCAGCTGCCCGGCGCCTACAACGTCAACATCAAGTTGGACATCACCTCCCACAACGAGGACTACAC
CATCGTGGAACAGTACGAACGCGCCGAGGGCCGCCACTCCACCGGCGGCATGGACGAGCTGTACAAGGAT
GATGCGCCGGCAGAGCCTGCAGCAGAAGCAGCCCCACCTCCTCCTCCCGAGCCAGAACCGGAGCCCGTCA
GCTTCGACGACGAAGTCTTGGAATTAACGGATCCCATTGCTCCTGAACCTGAGCTGCCCCCCTTGGAAAC
GGTGGGTGATATTGACGTTTACAGTCCTCCTGAACCCGAATCTGAACCCGCCTATACACCGCCGCCAGCG
GCTCCTGTCTTTGATATGGTCGCGGAACAACTTGTTGGTGTCAGTGCGGCTTCCGCTGCCGCAGCGAGCG
CGTTCGGTAGCTTGAGTTCTGCTTTATTGATGCCTAAGGATGGTCGCACGTTGGAGGACGTGGTACGTGA
GCTGTTGCGCCCGCTGTTAAAGGAGTGGCTTGACCAGAATCTGCCCCGTATTGTGGAGACTAAAGTGGAG
GAAGAGGTACAACGTATCTCGCGTGGTCGCGGAGCTTAATGAGTCGACCTGCAGGCATGCAAGCTTGGCT
GTTTTGGCGGATGAGAGAAGATTTTCAGCCTGATACAGATTAAATCAGAACGCAGAAGCGGTCTGATAAA
ACAGAATTTGCCTGGCGGCAGTAGCGCGGTGGTCCCACCTGACCCCATGCCGAACTCAGAAGTGAAACGC
CGTAGCGCCGATGGTAGTGTGGGGTCTCCCCATGCGAGAGTAGGGAACTGCCAGGCATCAAATAAAACGA
AAGGCTCAGTCGAAAGACTGGGCCTTTCGTTTTATCTGTTGTTTGTCGGTGAACGCTCTCCTGAGTAGGA
CAAATCCGCCGGGAGCGGATTTGAACGTTGCGAAGCAACGGCCCGGAGGGTGGCGGGCAGGACGCCCGCC
ATAAACTGCCAGGCATCAAATTAAGCAGAAGGCCATCCTGACGGATGGCCTTTTTGCGTTTCTACAAACT
CTTTTGTTTATTTTTCTAAATACATTCAAATATGTATCCGCTCATGAGACAATAACCCTGATAAATGCTT
CAATAATATTGAAAAAGGAAGAGTATGAGTATTCAACATTTCCGTGTCGCCCTTATTCCCTTTTTTGCGG
CATTTTGCCTTCCTGTTTTTGCTCACCCAGAAACGCTGGTGAAAGTAAAAGATGCTGAAGATCAGTTGGG
TGCACGAGTGGGTTACATCGAACTGGATCTCAACAGCGGTAAGATCCTTGAGAGTTTTCGCCCCGAAGAA
CGTTTTCCAATGATGAGCACTTTTAAAGTTCTGCTATGTGGCGCGGTATTATCCCGTGTTGACGCCGGGC
AAGAGCAACTCGGTCGCCGCATACACTATTCTCAGAATGACTTGGTTGAGTACTCACCAGTCACAGAAAA
GCATCTTACGGATGGCATGACAGTAAGAGAATTATGCAGTGCTGCCATAACCATGAGTGATAACACTGCG
GCCAACTTACTTCTGACAACGATCGGAGGACCGAAGGAGCTAACCGCTTTTTTGCACAACATGGGGGATC
ATGTAACTCGCCTTGATCGTTGGGAACCGGAGCTGAATGAAGCCATACCAAACGACGAGCGTGACACCAC
GATGCCTGTAGCAATGGCAACAACGTTGCGCAAACTATTAACTGGCGAACTACTTACTCTAGCTTCCCGG
CAACAATTAATAGACTGGATGGAGGCGGATAAAGTTGCAGGACCACTTCTGCGCTCGGCCCTTCCGGCTG
GCTGGTTTATTGCTGATAAATCTGGAGCCGGTGAGCGTGGGTCTCGCGGTATCATTGCAGCACTGGGGCC
AGATGGTAAGCCCTCCCGTATCGTAGTTATCTACACGACGGGGAGTCAGGCAACTATGGATGAACGAAAT
AGACAGATCGCTGAGATAGGTGCCTCACTGATTAAGCATTGGTAACTGTCAGACCAAGTTTACTCATATA
TACTTTAGATTGATTTAAAACTTCATTTTTAATTTAAAAGGATCTAGGTGAAGATCCTTTTTGATAATCT
CATGACCAAAATCCCTTAACGTGAGTTTTCGTTCCACTGAGCGTCAGACCCCGTAGAAAAGATCAAAGGA
TCTTCTTGAGATCCTTTTTTTCTGCGCGTAATCTGCTGCTTGCAAACAAAAAAACCACCGCTACCAGCGG
TGGTTTGTTTGCCGGATCAAGAGCTACCAACTCTTTTTCCGAAGGTAACTGGCTTCAGCAGAGCGCAGAT
ACCAAATACTGTCCTTCTAGTGTAGCCGTAGTTAGGCCACCACTTCAAGAACTCTGTAGCACCGCCTACA
TACCTCGCTCTGCTAATCCTGTTACCAGTGGCTGCTGCCAGTGGCGATAAGTCGTGTCTTACCGGGTTGG
ACTCAAGACGATAGTTACCGGATAAGGCGCAGCGGTCGGGCTGAACGGGGGGTTCGTGCACACAGCCCAG
CTTGGAGCGAACGACCTACACCGAACTGAGATACCTACAGCGTGAGCTATGAGAAAGCGCCACGCTTCCC
GAAGGGAGAAAGGCGGACAGGTATCCGGTAAGCGGCAGGGTCGGAACAGGAGAGCGCACGAGGGAGCTTC
CAGGGGGAAACGCCTGGTATCTTTATAGTCCTGTCGGGTTTCGCCACCTCTGACTTGAGCGTCGATTTTT
GTGATGCTCGTCAGGGGGGCGGAGCCTATGGAAAAACGCCAGCAACGCGGCCTTTTTACGGTTCCTGGCC
TTTTGCTGGCCTTTTGCTCACATGTTCTTTCCTGCGTTATCCCCTGATTCTGTGGATAACCGTATTACCG
CCTTTGAGTGAGCTGATACCGCTCGCCGCAGCCGAACGACCGAGCGCAGCGAGTCAGTGAGCGAGGAAGC
GGAAGAGCGCCTGATGCGGTATTTTCTCCTTACGCATCTGTGCGGTATTTCACACCGCATATGGTGCACT
CTCAGTACAATCTGCTCTGATGCCGCATAGTTAAGCCAGTATACACTCCGCTATCGCTACGTGACTGGGT
CATGGCTGCGCCCCGACACCCGCCAACACCCGCTGACGCGCCCTGACGGGCTTGTCTGCTCCCGGCATCC
GCTTACAGACAAGCTGTGACCGTCTCCGGGAGCTGCATGTGTCAGAGGTTTTCACCGTCATCACCGAAAC
GCGCGAGGCAGCAGATCAATTCGCGCGCGAAGGCGAAGCGGCATGCATTTACGTTGACACCATCGAATGG
TGCAAAACCTTTCGCGGTATGGCATGATAGCGCCCGGAAGAGAGTCAATTCAGGGTGGTGAATGTGAAAC
CAGTAACGTTATACGATGTCGCAGAGTATGCCGGTGTCTCTTATCAGACCGTTTCCCGCGTGGTGAACCA
GGCCAGCCACGTTTCTGCGAAAACGCGGGAAAAAGTGGAAGCGGCGATGGCGGAGCTGAATTACATTCCC
AACCGCGTGGCACAACAACTGGCGGGCAAACAGTCGTTGCTGATTGGCGTTGCCACCTCCAGTCTGGCCC
TGCACGCGCCGTCGCAAATTGTCGCGGCGATTAAATCTCGCGCCGATCAACTGGGTGCCAGCGTGGTGGT
GTCGATGGTAGAACGAAGCGGCGTCGAAGCCTGTAAAGCGGCGGTGCACAATCTTCTCGCGCAACGCGTC
AGTGGGCTGATCATTAACTATCCGCTGGATGACCAGGATGCCATTGCTGTGGAAGCTGCCTGCACTAATG
TTCCGGCGTTATTTCTTGATGTCTCTGACCAGACACCCATCAACAGTATTATTTTCTCCCATGAAGACGG
TACGCGACTGGGCGTGGAGCATCTGGTCGCATTGGGTCACCAGCAAATCGCGCTGTTAGCGGGCCCATTA
AGTTCTGTCTCGGCGCGTCTGCGTCTGGCTGGCTGGCATAAATATCTCACTCGCAATCAAATTCAGCCGA
TAGCGGAACGGGAAGGCGACTGGAGTGCCATGTCCGGTTTTCAACAAACCATGCAAATGCTGAATGAGGG
CATCGTTCCCACTGCGATGCTGGTTGCCAACGATCAGATGGCGCTGGGCGCAATGCGCGCCATTACCGAG
TCCGGGCTGCGCGTTGGTGCGGATATCTCGGTAGTGGGATACGACGATACCGAAGACAGCTCATGTTATA
TCCCGCCGTTAACCACCATCAAACAGGATTTTCGCCTGCTGGGGCAAACCAGCGTGGACCGCTTGCTGCA
ACTCTCTCAGGGCCAGGCGGTGAAGGGCAATCAGCTGTTGCCCGTCTCACTGGTGAAAAGAAAAACCACC
CTGGCGCCCAATACGCAAACCGCCTCTCCCCGCGCGTTGGCCGATTCATTAATGCAGCTGGCACGACAGG
TTTCCCGACTGGAAAGCGGGCAGTGAGCGCAACGCAATTAATGTAAGTTAGCGCGAATTGATCTG
Features (pLannotate 1.2.2; 16 found; start..end, strand, type, name):
      3..20      +  promoter       tet promoter (fragment): E. coli promoter for tetracycline efflux protein gene
     16..117     -  CDS            yciV (fragment): RNAAM_ECOLI - Also known as trpH From Escherichia coli (strain K12).
    193..222     +  promoter       trc promoter: strong E. coli promoter; hybrid between the trp and lac UV5 promoters
    230..246     +  protein_bind   lac operator: The lac repressor binds to the lac operator to inhibit transcription in E. coli. This inhibition can be relieved by adding lactose or isopropyl-β-D-thiogalactopyranoside (IPTG). lac repressor encoded by lacI
    273..977     +  CDS            mCherry: mCherry is a basic (constitutively fluorescent) red fluorescent protein published in 2004, derived from Discosoma sp.. It is reported to be a very rapidly-maturing monomer with low acid sensitivity.
   1441..1466    +  misc_feature   MCS (fragment): pUC18/19 multiple cloning site
   1550..1665    +  ncRNA          5S rRNA: Accession: RF00001 - 5S ribosomal RNA
   1669..1755    +  terminator     rrnB T1 terminator: Escherichia coli rrnB; transcription terminator T1 from the E. coli rrnB gene
   1847..1874    +  terminator     rrnB T2 terminator: transcription terminator T2 from the E. coli rrnB gene
   1893..1984    +  promoter       AmpR promoter: bla
   1985..2845    +  CDS            AmpR: β-lactamase; bla; confers resistance to ampicillin, carbenicillin, and related antibiotics
   3016..3604    +  rep_origin     ori: high-copy-number ColE1/pMB1/pBR322/pUC origin of replication
   3790..3930    -  misc_feature   bom: basis of mobility region from pBR322
   4032..4072    -  CDS            rop (fragment): Rop protein, which maintains plasmids at low copy number; rop
   4116..4193    +  promoter       lacIq promoter: lacI (mutant); In the lacIq allele, a single base change in the promoter boosts expression of the lacI gene about 10-fold.
   4194..5276    +  CDS            lacI: lac repressor; lacI; The lac repressor binds to the lac operator to inhibit transcription in E. coli. This inhibition can be relieved by adding lactose or isopropyl-β-D-thiogalactopyranoside (IPTG).
