[The description below was written by a language model from this plasmid's Addgene catalogue record and pLannotate feature annotations shown in this document.]
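Description:
pYH80 is a bacterial expression plasmid of about 5.3 kb that produces a red fluorescent fusion protein, mCherry-L78-PopTag, in E. coli. The catalogue lists pUC18 as the backbone. The annotated features, however, match the pTrc99A architecture implied by the purpose line: a trc promoter with lac operator, rrnB terminators, a lacIq-driven lacI gene, and pBR322-derived remnants (a bom site and a rop fragment). The plasmid replicates from a ColE1/pMB1-type origin, is recorded as high copy, and is selected with ampicillin through the β-lactamase gene under its own promoter.

The expression cassette places the mCherry coding sequence directly downstream of the hybrid trp/lac trc promoter and its lac operator. The plasmid-borne lac repressor, whose expression is boosted by the lacIq promoter mutation, keeps transcription low until an inducer such as IPTG is added, so the level of fusion protein can be tuned. According to the record, mCherry and a linker designated Linker78 sit at the N-terminus of the synthetic PopTag insert. The feature table does not annotate the linker or PopTag, but the unannotated stretch between the end of mCherry and the residual multiple cloning site fragment is where they would lie. Transcription ends at the rrnB T1 and T2 terminators, which follow a 5S rRNA segment. The insert was assembled by Gibson cloning.

The associated publication describes an experimental framework for assessing biomolecular condensates in bacteria. This suggests the construct is used to express a fluorescently labelled PopTag fusion at controlled levels and to image its behaviour in living bacterial cells.
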