Addgene plasmid #217387: pYH80
Purpose: Ptrc99A-mCherry-L78-PopTag for bacterial expression
Depositing lab: Anthony Vecchiarelli. Depositing organization: University of Michigan. Publication: An experimental framework to assess biomolecular condensates in bacteria. Hoang Y, Azaldegui CA, Dow RE, Ghalmi M, Biteen JS, Vecchiarelli AG. Nat Commun. 2024 Apr 15;15(1):3222. doi: 10.1038/s41467-024-47330-4. PubMed 38622124.
Backbone
  Vector backbone: pUC18
  Vector type: Bacterial Expression
Growth in bacteria
  Bacterial resistance: Ampicillin, 100 μg/mL
  Growth temperature: 37°C
  Growth strain: DH5alpha
  Copy number: High Copy
Gene/Insert
  Gene/Insert name: PopTag
  Species: Synthetic
  Tag / fusion protein: mCherry-Linker78 (N terminal on insert)
  Cloning method: Gibson Cloning
Terms and licenses: Academic/Nonprofit Terms; Industry Terms: Not Available to Industry
Depositor comments: Please visit https://doi.org/10.1101/2023.03.22.533878 for bioRxiv preprint.
How to cite: pYH80 was a gift from Anthony Vecchiarelli (Addgene plasmid # 217387 ; http://n2t.net/addgene:217387 ; RRID:Addgene_217387)
